Addgene plasmid #42123: GFP-Sec31a #861#640
Depositing lab: Ayano Satoh. Depositing organization: Okayama University. Publication: CK2 phosphorylates Sec31 and regulates ER-To-Golgi trafficking. Koreishi M, Yu S, Oda M, Honjo Y, Satoh A. PLoS One. 2013;8(1):e54382. doi: 10.1371/journal.pone.0054382. Epub 2013 Jan 18. PubMed 23349870.
Backbone
  Vector backbone: pQCXIP
  Backbone manufacturer: Clontech
  Backbone size w/o insert (bp): 7200
  Vector type: Mammalian Expression, Retroviral
  Selectable markers: Puromycin
Growth in bacteria
  Bacterial resistance: Ampicillin, 100 μg/mL
  Growth temperature: 37°C
  Growth strain: XL1 Blue
  Copy number: High Copy
Gene/Insert
  Gene/Insert name: Sec31a
  Species: H. sapiens (human)
  Insert size (bp): 3700
  Entrez Gene: SEC31A (a.k.a. ABP125, ABP130, HPBKS, HSPC275, HSPC334, NEDSOSB, SEC31L1)
  Promoter: CMV
  Tag / fusion protein: EGFP (N terminal on insert)
  Cloning method: Restriction Enzyme; 5′ cloning site EcoRI (not destroyed); 3′ cloning site EcoRI (not destroyed)
  Sequencing primers: 5′ EGFPC; 3′ N/A
Terms and licenses: Academic/Nonprofit Terms; Industry Terms: Not Available to Industry
How to cite: GFP-Sec31a #861#640 was a gift from Ayano Satoh (Addgene plasmid # 42123 ; http://n2t.net/addgene:42123 ; RRID:Addgene_42123)
