[The description below was written by a language model from this plasmid's Addgene catalogue record.]
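Description:
GFP-Sec31a is a retroviral mammalian expression plasmid built on the Clontech pQCXIP backbone (about 7.2 kb without insert). It carries human SEC31A, an insert of roughly 3.7 kb, fused at its N terminus to EGFP. The plasmid is maintained in E. coli at high copy under ampicillin selection. Puromycin is the selectable marker in mammalian cells. The fusion is driven by a CMV promoter. In the pQCXIP design, as generally described, this internal CMV promoter produces a bicistronic transcript in which an IRES links the gene of interest to the puromycin resistance gene, so drug selection enriches for cells that also express the insert. The record itself does not list the IRES, LTRs or packaging signal, and no feature table is provided to confirm them. The Sec31a fragment was inserted by restriction cloning, with EcoRI sites retained at both the 5′ and 3′ ends. Because the same enzyme flanks both ends, the cloning was non-directional.

SEC31A encodes a component of the outer layer of the COPII coat, which forms transport vesicles at ER exit sites. The EGFP tag allows the protein's localisation and dynamics to be followed by fluorescence microscopy, and also offers a handle for detection or pull-down. As a retroviral vector, the construct can be packaged into virus in a suitable packaging cell line to generate stably transduced, puromycin-resistant cells, or it can be transfected directly for transient expression. The associated publication concerns CK2 phosphorylation of Sec31 and its role in regulating ER-to-Golgi trafficking, which indicates the experimental context in which the plasmid was made.
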