>Addgene plasmid #42123 | GFP-Sec31a #861#640 | depositor partial sequence | sequence record 56860 | GFP-Sec31a #861#640 sequence 930 bps
GCATGGANGAGCTGTACAAGTCCGGCCGGACTCAGATCTCGAGCTCAAGCTTCGAATTCAAGTTAAAGGA
AGTAGATCGTACAGCCATGCAGGCATGGAGCCCTGCCCAGAATCACCCCATTTACCTAGCAACAGGAACA
TCTGCTCAGCAATTGGATGCAACATTTAGTACGAATGCTTCCCTTGAGATATTTGAATTAGACCTCTCTG
ATCCATCCTTGGATATGAAATCTTGTGCCACATTCTCCTCTTCTCACAGGTACCACAAGTTGATTTGGGG
GCCTTATAAAATGGATTCCAAAGGAGATGTCTCTGGAGTTCTGATTGCAGGTGGTGAAAATGGAAATATT
ATTCTCTATGATCCTTCTAAAATTATAGCTGGAGACAAGGAAGTTGTGATTGCCCAGAATGACAAGCATA
CTGGCCCAGTGAGAGCCTTGGATGTGAACATTTTCCAGACTAATCTGGTAGCTTCTGGTGCTAATGAATC
TGAAATCTACATATGGGATCTAAATAATTTTGCAACCCCAATGACACCAGGAGCCAAAACACAGCCGCCA
GAAGATATCAGCTGCATTGCATGGAACAGACAAGTTCAGCATATTTTAGCATCAGCCAGTCCCAGTGGCC
GGGCCACTGTATGGGATCTTAGGAAAAATGAGCCAATCATCAAAGTCAGTGACCATAGTAACAGAATGCA
TTGTTCTGGGTTGGCATGGCATCCTGATGTTGCTACTCAGATGGTCCTTGCCTCCGAGGATGACCGGTTA
CCAGTGATCCAGATGTGGGATCTTCGATTTGCTTCCTCTCCACTTCGTGTCCTGGAAAACCATGCCAGGG
GGATTTTGGCAATTGCTTGGAGCATGGCANATCCTGAATTGTTACTGAGCTGTGGAAAAGATGCTAANAT
TCTCTGCTCCAATCCAAACA
