>Addgene plasmid #42123 | GFP-Sec31a #861#640 | addgene partial sequence | sequence record 57404 | EGFP-C 5'-CATGGTCCTGCTGGAGTTCGTG-3'
GAGCTGTACAAGTCCGGCCGGACTCAGATCTCGAGCTCAAGCTTCGAATTCAAGTTAAAGGAAGTAGATC
GTACAGCCATGCAGGCATGGAGCCCTGCCCAGAATCACCCCATTTACCTAGCAACAGGAACATCTGCTCA
GCAATTGGATGCAACATTTAGTACGAATGCTTCCCTTGAGATATTTGAATTAGACCTCTCTGATCCATCC
TTGGATATGAAATCTTGTGCCACATTCTCCTCTTCTCACAGGTACCACAAGTTGATTTGGGGGCCTTATA
AAATGGATTCCAAAGGAGATGTCTCTGGAGTTCTGATTGCAGGTGGTGAAAATGGAAATATTATTCTCTA
TGATCCTTCTAAAATTATAGCTGGAGACAAGGAAGTTGTGATTGCCCAGAATGACAAGCATACTGGCCCA
GTGAGAGCCTTGGATGTGAACATTTTCCAGACTAATCTGGTAGCTTCTGGTGCTAATGAATCTGAAATCT
ACATATGGGATCTAAATAATTTTGCAACCCCAATGACACCAGGAGCCAAAACACAGCCGCCAGAAGATAT
CAGCTGCATTGCATGGAACAGACAAGTTCAGCATATTTTAGCATCAGCCAGTCCCAGTGGCCGGGCCACT
GTATGGGATCTTAGGAAAAATGAGCCAATCATCAAAGTCAGTGACCATAGTAACAGAATGCATTGTTCTG
GGTTGGCATGGCATCCTGATGTTGCTACTCAGATGGTCCTTGCCTCCGAGGATGACCGGTTACCAGTGAT
CCAGATGTGGGATCTTCGATTTGCTTCCTCTCCACTTCGTGTCCTGGAAAACCATGCCAGGGGGATTTTG
GCAATTGCTTGGAGCAT
