>Addgene plasmid #42123 | GFP-Sec31a #861#640 | addgene partial sequence | sequence record 59782 | pBABE5 5'-CTTTATCCAGCCCTCAC-3'
AGATCTGGGGGATCGATCCTCTAGAGTCCGTTACATAACTTACGGTAAATGGCCCGCCTGGCTGACCGCC
CAACGACCCCCGCCCATTGACGTCAATAATGACGTATGTTCCCATAGTAACGCCAATAGGGACTTTCCAT
TGACGTCAATGGGTGGAGTATTTACGGTAAACTGCCCACTTGGCAGTACATCAAGTGTATCATATGCCAA
GTACGCCCCCTATTGACGTCAATGACGGTAAATGGCCCGCCTGGCATTATGCCCAGTACATGACCTTATG
GGACTTTCCTACTTGGCAGTACATCTACGTATTAGTCATCGCTATTACCATGGTGATGCGGTTTTGGCAG
TACATCAATGGGCGTGGATAGCGGTTTGACTCACGGGGATTTCCAAGTCTCCACCCCATTGACGTCAATG
GGAGTTTGTTTTGGCACCAAAATCAACGGGACTTTCCAAAATGTCGTAACAACTCCGCCCCATTGACGCA
AATGGGCGGTAGGCGTGTACGGTGGGAGGTCTATATAAGCAGAGCTC
